Addgene plasmid #92353: pX330-Flag-wtSpCas9 (without sgRNA)
Purpose: Expression plasmid for human codon-optimized wild-type SpCas9 (without U6-sgRNA coding sequence)
Depositing lab: Ervin Welker. Publication: Crossing enhanced and high fidelity SpCas9 nucleases to optimize specificity and cleavage. Kulcsar PI, Talas A, Huszar K, Ligeti Z, Toth E, Weinhardt N, Fodor E, Welker E. Genome Biol. 2017 Oct 6;18(1):190. doi: 10.1186/s13059-017-1318-8. PubMed 28985763.
Backbone
  Vector backbone: pX330-like (without U6-sgRNA coding sequence)
  Total vector size (bp): 8077
  Vector type: Mammalian Expression, CRISPR
Growth in bacteria
  Bacterial resistance: Ampicillin, 100 μg/mL
  Growth temperature: 37°C
  Growth strain: NEB Stable
  Copy number: High Copy
Gene/Insert
  Gene/Insert name: 3xFlag-NLS-wild-type SpCas9-NLS (alt name: FLAG-wtSpCas9)
  Species: S. pyogenes
  Insert size (bp): 4272
  Promoter: Cbh
  Tag / fusion protein: 3xFLAG (N terminal on insert); NLS (N terminal on insert); NLS (C terminal on insert)
  Cloning method: Unknown
  Sequencing primers: 5′ GACTCAAGACGATAGTTACC
Terms and licenses: Academic/Nonprofit Terms; Industry Terms: Not Available to Industry
Depositor comments: pCbh-3xFLAG-NLS-SpCas9-NLS (without U6-sgRNA coding sequence). The lack of sgRNA expression cassette allows for easy testing of various SpCas9 variants with the same sgRNA expressed from a separate plasmid (e.g. pmCherry_gRNA, Addgene# #80457). For plasmid usage and detailed informations, please see the associated publication.
How to cite: pX330-Flag-wtSpCas9 (without sgRNA) was a gift from Ervin Welker (Addgene plasmid # 92353 ; http://n2t.net/addgene:92353 ; RRID:Addgene_92353)
