[The description below was written by a language model from this plasmid's Addgene catalogue record and pLannotate feature annotations shown in this document.]
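Description:
pX330-Flag-wtSpCas9 (without sgRNA) is an 8,077 bp mammalian expression plasmid for CRISPR genome editing, built on a pX330-like backbone from which the U6-driven sgRNA cassette has been removed. It is propagated in bacteria as a high-copy plasmid through a ColE1/pUC-type origin and selected with ampicillin via the β-lactamase gene and its own promoter. The annotated backbone also carries an M13/f1-type phage origin, short fragments of pBR322 bom and rop sequence, and a single AAV2 inverted terminal repeat downstream of the expression cassette. With only one ITR annotated, this appears to be a leftover of the parental vector rather than a functional AAV packaging arrangement.

The payload is a human codon-optimized wild-type Streptococcus pyogenes Cas9 open reading frame of about 4.3 kb, fused at the N terminus to a 3xFLAG epitope and a nuclear localization signal and at the C terminus to a second NLS, annotated as the bipartite nucleoplasmin signal. The automated annotation splits Cas9 into adjoining N- and C-terminal segments, but these are contiguous and form one full-length coding sequence. It does not separately label the N-terminal tag and NLS. Expression is driven by the Cbh promoter, seen in the table as a CMV enhancer, chicken β-actin promoter and hybrid CBA/MVM intron, and is terminated by the bovine growth hormone polyadenylation signal.

Because the plasmid supplies nuclease only, the guide RNA must come from a separate plasmid. The depositor notes that this makes it easy to compare different SpCas9 variants against the same sgRNA. This construct carries the wild-type nuclease, and the associated study concerned enhanced and high-fidelity SpCas9 variants.
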