Features (pLannotate 1.2.2; 15 found; start..end, strand, type, name):
     12..297     +  enhancer       CMV enhancer: human cytomegalovirus immediate early enhancer; contains an 18-bp deletion relative to the standard CMV enhancer
    299..576     +  promoter       chicken β-actin promoter: No description available
    577..805     +  intron         hybrid intron: hybrid between chicken β-actin (CBA) and minute virus of mice (MMV) introns (Gray et al., 2011)
    943..2544    +  CDS            Cas9(N): N-terminal portion of Streptococcus pyogenes Cas9 (Zetsche et al., 2015)
   2545..5043    +  CDS            Cas9(C): C-terminal portion of Streptococcus pyogenes Cas9 (Zetsche et al., 2015)
   5044..5091    +  CDS            nucleoplasmin NLS: bipartite nuclear localization signal from nucleoplasmin
   5125..5236    +  polyA_signal   bGH poly(A) signal: bovine growth hormone polyadenylation signal
   5341..5481    +  repeat_region  AAV2 ITR: inverted terminal repeat of adeno-associated virus serotype 2 inverted
   5486..5537    -  misc_feature   bom (fragment): basis of mobility region from pBR322
   5556..5936    +  rep_origin     M13 ori (sequence partly withheld): M13 bacteriophage origin of replication; arrow indicates direction of (+) strand synthesis
   6012..6061    -  misc_feature   bom (fragment): basis of mobility region from pBR322
   6163..6198    -  CDS            rop (fragment): Rop protein, which maintains plasmids at low copy number; rop
   6293..6397    +  promoter       AmpR promoter: bla
   6398..7258    +  CDS            AmpR: β-lactamase; bla; confers resistance to ampicillin, carbenicillin, and related antibiotics
   7429..8017    +  rep_origin     ori: high-copy-number ColE1/pMB1/pBR322/pUC origin of replication
>Addgene plasmid #92353 | pX330-Flag-wtSpCas9 (without sgRNA) | depositor full sequence | sequence record 178243 | pX330-Flag-wtSpCas9 sequence 8077 bps
CTAGAGGTACCCGTTACATAACTTACGGTAAATGGCCCGCCTGGCTGACCGCCCAACGACCCCCGCCCAT
TGACGTCAATAGTAACGCCAATAGGGACTTTCCATTGACGTCAATGGGTGGAGTATTTACGGTAAACTGC
CCACTTGGCAGTACATCAAGTGTATCATATGCCAAGTACGCCCCCTATTGACGTCAATGACGGTAAATGG
CCCGCCTGGCATTGTGCCCAGTACATGACCTTATGGGACTTTCCTACTTGGCAGTACATCTACGTATTAG
TCATCGCTATTACCATGGTCGAGGTGAGCCCCACGTTCTGCTTCACTCTCCCCATCTCCCCCCCCTCCCC
ACCCCCAATTTTGTATTTATTTATTTTTTAATTATTTTGTGCAGCGATGGGGGCGGGGGGGGGGGGGGGG
CGCGCGCCAGGCGGGGCGGGGCGGGGCGAGGGGCGGGGCGGGGCGAGGCGGAGAGGTGCGGCGGCAGCCA
ATCAGAGCGGCGCGCTCCGAAAGTTTCCTTTTATGGCGAGGCGGCGGCGGCGGCGGCCCTATAAAAAGCG
AAGCGCGCGGCGGGCGGGAGTCGCTGCGACGCTGCCTTCGCCCCGTGCCCCGCTCCGCCGCCGCCTCGCG
CCGCCCGCCCCGGCTCTGACTGACCGCGTTACTCCCACAGGTGAGCGGGCGGGACGGCCCTTCTCCTCCG
GGCTGTAATTAGCTGAGCAAGAGGTAAGGGTTTAAGGGATGGTTGGTTGGTGGGGTATTAATGTTTAATT
ACCTGGAGCACCTGCCTGAAATCACTTTTTTTCAGGTTGGACCGGTGCCACCATGGACTATAAGGACCAC
GACGGAGACTACAAGGATCATGATATTGATTACAAAGACGATGACGATAAGATGGCCCCAAAGAAGAAGC
GGAAGGTCGGTATCCACGGAGTCCCAGCAGCCGACAAGAAGTACAGCATCGGCCTGGACATCGGCACCAA
CTCTGTGGGCTGGGCCGTGATCACCGACGAGTACAAGGTGCCCAGCAAGAAATTCAAGGTGCTGGGCAAC
ACCGACCGGCACAGCATCAAGAAGAACCTGATCGGAGCCCTGCTGTTCGACAGCGGCGAAACAGCCGAGG
CCACCCGGCTGAAGAGAACCGCCAGAAGAAGATACACCAGACGGAAGAACCGGATCTGCTATCTGCAAGA
GATCTTCAGCAACGAGATGGCCAAGGTGGACGACAGCTTCTTCCACAGACTGGAAGAGTCCTTCCTGGTG
GAAGAGGATAAGAAGCACGAGCGGCACCCCATCTTCGGCAACATCGTGGACGAGGTGGCCTACCACGAGA
AGTACCCCACCATCTACCACCTGAGAAAGAAACTGGTGGACAGCACCGACAAGGCCGACCTGCGGCTGAT
CTATCTGGCCCTGGCCCACATGATCAAGTTCCGGGGCCACTTCCTGATCGAGGGCGACCTGAACCCCGAC
AACAGCGACGTGGACAAGCTGTTCATCCAGCTGGTGCAGACCTACAACCAGCTGTTCGAGGAAAACCCCA
TCAACGCCAGCGGCGTGGACGCCAAGGCCATCCTGTCTGCCAGACTGAGCAAGAGCAGACGGCTGGAAAA
TCTGATCGCCCAGCTGCCCGGCGAGAAGAAGAATGGCCTGTTCGGAAACCTGATTGCCCTGAGCCTGGGC
CTGACCCCCAACTTCAAGAGCAACTTCGACCTGGCCGAGGATGCCAAACTGCAGCTGAGCAAGGACACCT
ACGACGACGACCTGGACAACCTGCTGGCCCAGATCGGCGACCAGTACGCCGACCTGTTTCTGGCCGCCAA
GAACCTGTCCGACGCCATCCTGCTGAGCGACATCCTGAGAGTGAACACCGAGATCACCAAGGCCCCCCTG
AGCGCCTCTATGATCAAGAGATACGACGAGCACCACCAGGACCTGACCCTGCTGAAAGCTCTCGTGCGGC
AGCAGCTGCCTGAGAAGTACAAAGAGATTTTCTTCGACCAGAGCAAGAACGGCTACGCCGGCTACATTGA
CGGCGGAGCCAGCCAGGAAGAGTTCTACAAGTTCATCAAGCCCATCCTGGAAAAGATGGACGGCACCGAG
GAACTGCTCGTGAAGCTGAACAGAGAGGACCTGCTGCGGAAGCAGCGGACCTTCGACAACGGCAGCATCC
CCCACCAGATCCACCTGGGAGAGCTGCACGCCATTCTGCGGCGGCAGGAAGATTTTTACCCATTCCTGAA
GGACAACCGGGAAAAGATCGAGAAGATCCTGACCTTCCGCATCCCCTACTACGTGGGCCCTCTGGCCAGG
GGAAACAGCAGATTCGCCTGGATGACCAGAAAGAGCGAGGAAACCATCACCCCCTGGAACTTCGAGGAAG
TGGTGGACAAGGGCGCTTCCGCCCAGAGCTTCATCGAGCGGATGACCAACTTCGATAAGAACCTGCCCAA
CGAGAAGGTGCTGCCCAAGCACAGCCTGCTGTACGAGTACTTCACCGTGTATAACGAGCTGACCAAAGTG
AAATACGTGACCGAGGGAATGAGAAAGCCCGCCTTCCTGAGCGGCGAGCAGAAAAAGGCCATCGTGGACC
TGCTGTTCAAGACCAACCGGAAAGTGACCGTGAAGCAGCTGAAAGAGGACTACTTCAAGAAAATCGAGTG
CTTCGACTCCGTGGAAATCTCCGGCGTGGAAGATCGGTTCAACGCCTCCCTGGGCACATACCACGATCTG
CTGAAAATTATCAAGGACAAGGACTTCCTGGACAATGAGGAAAACGAGGACATTCTGGAAGATATCGTGC
TGACCCTGACACTGTTTGAGGACAGAGAGATGATCGAGGAACGGCTGAAAACCTATGCCCACCTGTTCGA
CGACAAAGTGATGAAGCAGCTGAAGCGGCGGAGATACACCGGCTGGGGCAGGCTGAGCCGGAAGCTGATC
AACGGCATCCGGGACAAGCAGTCCGGCAAGACAATCCTGGATTTCCTGAAGTCCGACGGCTTCGCCAACA
GAAACTTCATGCAGCTGATCCACGACGACAGCCTGACCTTTAAAGAGGACATCCAGAAAGCCCAGGTGTC
CGGCCAGGGCGATAGCCTGCACGAGCACATTGCCAATCTGGCCGGCAGCCCCGCCATTAAGAAGGGCATC
CTGCAGACAGTGAAGGTGGTGGACGAGCTCGTGAAAGTGATGGGCCGGCACAAGCCCGAGAACATCGTGA
TCGAAATGGCCAGAGAGAACCAGACCACCCAGAAGGGACAGAAGAACAGCCGCGAGAGAATGAAGCGGAT
CGAAGAGGGCATCAAAGAGCTGGGCAGCCAGATCCTGAAAGAACACCCCGTGGAAAACACCCAGCTGCAG
AACGAGAAGCTGTACCTGTACTACCTGCAGAATGGGCGGGATATGTACGTGGACCAGGAACTGGACATCA
ACCGGCTGTCCGACTACGATGTGGACCATATCGTGCCTCAGAGCTTTCTGAAGGACGACTCCATCGACAA
CAAGGTGCTGACCAGAAGCGACAAGAACCGGGGCAAGAGCGACAACGTGCCCTCCGAAGAGGTCGTGAAG
AAGATGAAGAACTACTGGCGGCAGCTGCTGAACGCCAAGCTGATTACCCAGAGAAAGTTCGACAATCTGA
CCAAGGCCGAGAGAGGCGGCCTGAGCGAACTGGATAAGGCCGGCTTCATCAAGAGACAGCTGGTGGAAAC
CCGGCAGATCACAAAGCACGTGGCACAGATCCTGGACTCCCGGATGAACACTAAGTACGACGAGAATGAC
AAGCTGATCCGGGAAGTGAAAGTGATCACCCTGAAGTCCAAGCTGGTGTCCGATTTCCGGAAGGATTTCC
AGTTTTACAAAGTGCGCGAGATCAACAACTACCACCACGCCCACGACGCCTACCTGAACGCCGTCGTGGG
AACCGCCCTGATCAAAAAGTACCCTAAGCTGGAAAGCGAGTTCGTGTACGGCGACTACAAGGTGTACGAC
GTGCGGAAGATGATCGCCAAGAGCGAGCAGGAAATCGGCAAGGCTACCGCCAAGTACTTCTTCTACAGCA
ACATCATGAACTTTTTCAAGACCGAGATTACCCTGGCCAACGGCGAGATCCGGAAGCGGCCTCTGATCGA
GACAAACGGCGAAACCGGGGAGATCGTGTGGGATAAGGGCCGGGATTTTGCCACCGTGCGGAAAGTGCTG
AGCATGCCCCAAGTGAATATCGTGAAAAAGACCGAGGTGCAGACAGGCGGCTTCAGCAAAGAGTCTATCC
TGCCCAAGAGGAACAGCGATAAGCTGATCGCCAGAAAGAAGGACTGGGACCCTAAGAAGTACGGCGGCTT
CGACAGCCCCACCGTGGCCTATTCTGTGCTGGTGGTGGCCAAAGTGGAAAAGGGCAAGTCCAAGAAACTG
AAGAGTGTGAAAGAGCTGCTGGGGATCACCATCATGGAAAGAAGCAGCTTCGAGAAGAATCCCATCGACT
TTCTGGAAGCCAAGGGCTACAAAGAAGTGAAAAAGGACCTGATCATCAAGCTGCCTAAGTACTCCCTGTT
CGAGCTGGAAAACGGCCGGAAGAGAATGCTGGCCTCTGCCGGCGAACTGCAGAAGGGAAACGAACTGGCC
CTGCCCTCCAAATATGTGAACTTCCTGTACCTGGCCAGCCACTATGAGAAGCTGAAGGGCTCCCCCGAGG
ATAATGAGCAGAAACAGCTGTTTGTGGAACAGCACAAGCACTACCTGGACGAGATCATCGAGCAGATCAG
CGAGTTCTCCAAGAGAGTGATCCTGGCCGACGCTAATCTGGACAAAGTGCTGTCCGCCTACAACAAGCAC
CGGGATAAGCCCATCAGAGAGCAGGCCGAGAATATCATCCACCTGTTTACCCTGACCAATCTGGGAGCCC
CTGCCGCCTTCAAGTACTTTGACACCACCATCGACCGGAAGAGGTACACCAGCACCAAAGAGGTGCTGGA
CGCCACCCTGATCCACCAGAGCATCACCGGCCTGTACGAGACACGGATCGACCTGTCTCAGCTGGGAGGC
GACAAAAGGCCGGCGGCCACGAAAAAGGCCGGCCAGGCAAAAAAGAAAAAGTAAGAATTCCTAGAGCTCG
CTGATCAGCCTCGACTGTGCCTTCTAGTTGCCAGCCATCTGTTGTTTGCCCCTCCCCCGTGCCTTCCTTG
ACCCTGGAAGGTGCCACTCCCACTGTCCTTTCCTAATAAAATGAGGAAATTGCATCGCATTGTCTGAGTA
GGTGTCATTCTATTCTGGGGGGTGGGGTGGGGCAGGACAGCAAGGGGGAGGATTGGGAAGAGAATAGCAG
GCATGCTGGGGAGCGGCCGCAGGAACCCCTAGTGATGGAGTTGGCCACTCCCTCTCTGCGCGCTCGCTCG
CTCACTGAGGCCGGGCGACCAAAGGTCGCCCGACGCCCGGGCTTTGCCCGGGCGGCCTCAGTGAGCGAGC
GAGCGCGCAGCTGCCTGCAGGGGCGCCTGATGCGGTATTTTCTCCTTACGCATCTGTGCGGTATTTCACA
CCGCATA
[142 nt withheld, positions 5538-5679]
C
[141 nt withheld, positions 5681-5821]
CCTTTGACGTTGGAGTCCACGTTCTTT
[37 nt withheld, positions 5849-5885]
ACCCTATCTCGGGCTATTCTTTTGATTTATAAGGGATTTTGCCGATTTCGGCCTATTGGTTAAAAAATGA
GCTGATTTAACAAAAATTTAACGCGAATTTTAACAAAATATTAACGTTTACAATTTTATGGTGCACTCTC
AGTACAATCTGCTCTGATGCCGCATAGTTAAGCCAGCCCCGACACCCGCCAACACCCGCTGACGCGCCCT
GACGGGCTTGTCTGCTCCCGGCATCCGCTTACAGACAAGCTGTGACCGTCTCCGGGAGCTGCATGTGTCA
GAGGTTTTCACCGTCATCACCGAAACGCGCGAGACGAAAGGGCCTCGTGATACGCCTATTTTTATAGGTT
AATGTCATGATAATAATGGTTTCTTAGACGTCAGGTGGCACTTTTCGGGGAAATGTGCGCGGAACCCCTA
TTTGTTTATTTTTCTAAATACATTCAAATATGTATCCGCTCATGAGACAATAACCCTGATAAATGCTTCA
ATAATATTGAAAAAGGAAGAGTATGAGTATTCAACATTTCCGTGTCGCCCTTATTCCCTTTTTTGCGGCA
TTTTGCCTTCCTGTTTTTGCTCACCCAGAAACGCTGGTGAAAGTAAAAGATGCTGAAGATCAGTTGGGTG
CACGAGTGGGTTACATCGAACTGGATCTCAACAGCGGTAAGATCCTTGAGAGTTTTCGCCCCGAAGAACG
TTTTCCAATGATGAGCACTTTTAAAGTTCTGCTATGTGGCGCGGTATTATCCCGTATTGACGCCGGGCAA
GAGCAACTCGGTCGCCGCATACACTATTCTCAGAATGACTTGGTTGAGTACTCACCAGTCACAGAAAAGC
ATCTTACGGATGGCATGACAGTAAGAGAATTATGCAGTGCTGCCATAACCATGAGTGATAACACTGCGGC
CAACTTACTTCTGACAACGATCGGAGGACCGAAGGAGCTAACCGCTTTTTTGCACAACATGGGGGATCAT
GTAACTCGCCTTGATCGTTGGGAACCGGAGCTGAATGAAGCCATACCAAACGACGAGCGTGACACCACGA
TGCCTGTAGCAATGGCAACAACGTTGCGCAAACTATTAACTGGCGAACTACTTACTCTAGCTTCCCGGCA
ACAATTAATAGACTGGATGGAGGCGGATAAAGTTGCAGGACCACTTCTGCGCTCGGCCCTTCCGGCTGGC
TGGTTTATTGCTGATAAATCTGGAGCCGGTGAGCGTGGAAGCCGCGGTATCATTGCAGCACTGGGGCCAG
ATGGTAAGCCCTCCCGTATCGTAGTTATCTACACGACGGGGAGTCAGGCAACTATGGATGAACGAAATAG
ACAGATCGCTGAGATAGGTGCCTCACTGATTAAGCATTGGTAACTGTCAGACCAAGTTTACTCATATATA
CTTTAGATTGATTTAAAACTTCATTTTTAATTTAAAAGGATCTAGGTGAAGATCCTTTTTGATAATCTCA
TGACCAAAATCCCTTAACGTGAGTTTTCGTTCCACTGAGCGTCAGACCCCGTAGAAAAGATCAAAGGATC
TTCTTGAGATCCTTTTTTTCTGCGCGTAATCTGCTGCTTGCAAACAAAAAAACCACCGCTACCAGCGGTG
GTTTGTTTGCCGGATCAAGAGCTACCAACTCTTTTTCCGAAGGTAACTGGCTTCAGCAGAGCGCAGATAC
CAAATACTGTCCTTCTAGTGTAGCCGTAGTTAGGCCACCACTTCAAGAACTCTGTAGCACCGCCTACATA
CCTCGCTCTGCTAATCCTGTTACCAGTGGCTGCTGCCAGTGGCGATAAGTCGTGTCTTACCGGGTTGGAC
TCAAGACGATAGTTACCGGATAAGGCGCAGCGGTCGGGCTGAACGGGGGGTTCGTGCACACAGCCCAGCT
TGGAGCGAACGACCTACACCGAACTGAGATACCTACAGCGTGAGCTATGAGAAAGCGCCACGCTTCCCGA
AGGGAGAAAGGCGGACAGGTATCCGGTAAGCGGCAGGGTCGGAACAGGAGAGCGCACGAGGGAGCTTCCA
GGGGGAAACGCCTGGTATCTTTATAGTCCTGTCGGGTTTCGCCACCTCTGACTTGAGCGTCGATTTTTGT
GATGCTCGTCAGGGGGGCGGAGCCTATGGAAAAACGCCAGCAACGCGGCCTTTTTACGGTTCCTGGCCTT
TTGCTGGCCTTTTGCTCACATG
