>Addgene plasmid #92353 | pX330-Flag-wtSpCas9 (without sgRNA) | depositor partial sequence | sequence record 178244 | pX330-Flag-wtSpCas9 ORF
ATGGACTATAAGGACCACGACGGAGACTACAAGGATCATGATATTGATTACAAAGACGATGACGATAAGA
TGGCCCCAAAGAAGAAGCGGAAGGTCGGTATCCACGGAGTCCCAGCAGCCGACAAGAAGTACAGCATCGG
CCTGGACATCGGCACCAACTCTGTGGGCTGGGCCGTGATCACCGACGAGTACAAGGTGCCCAGCAAGAAA
TTCAAGGTGCTGGGCAACACCGACCGGCACAGCATCAAGAAGAACCTGATCGGAGCCCTGCTGTTCGACA
GCGGCGAAACAGCCGAGGCCACCCGGCTGAAGAGAACCGCCAGAAGAAGATACACCAGACGGAAGAACCG
GATCTGCTATCTGCAAGAGATCTTCAGCAACGAGATGGCCAAGGTGGACGACAGCTTCTTCCACAGACTG
GAAGAGTCCTTCCTGGTGGAAGAGGATAAGAAGCACGAGCGGCACCCCATCTTCGGCAACATCGTGGACG
AGGTGGCCTACCACGAGAAGTACCCCACCATCTACCACCTGAGAAAGAAACTGGTGGACAGCACCGACAA
GGCCGACCTGCGGCTGATCTATCTGGCCCTGGCCCACATGATCAAGTTCCGGGGCCACTTCCTGATCGAG
GGCGACCTGAACCCCGACAACAGCGACGTGGACAAGCTGTTCATCCAGCTGGTGCAGACCTACAACCAGC
TGTTCGAGGAAAACCCCATCAACGCCAGCGGCGTGGACGCCAAGGCCATCCTGTCTGCCAGACTGAGCAA
GAGCAGACGGCTGGAAAATCTGATCGCCCAGCTGCCCGGCGAGAAGAAGAATGGCCTGTTCGGAAACCTG
ATTGCCCTGAGCCTGGGCCTGACCCCCAACTTCAAGAGCAACTTCGACCTGGCCGAGGATGCCAAACTGC
AGCTGAGCAAGGACACCTACGACGACGACCTGGACAACCTGCTGGCCCAGATCGGCGACCAGTACGCCGA
CCTGTTTCTGGCCGCCAAGAACCTGTCCGACGCCATCCTGCTGAGCGACATCCTGAGAGTGAACACCGAG
ATCACCAAGGCCCCCCTGAGCGCCTCTATGATCAAGAGATACGACGAGCACCACCAGGACCTGACCCTGC
TGAAAGCTCTCGTGCGGCAGCAGCTGCCTGAGAAGTACAAAGAGATTTTCTTCGACCAGAGCAAGAACGG
CTACGCCGGCTACATTGACGGCGGAGCCAGCCAGGAAGAGTTCTACAAGTTCATCAAGCCCATCCTGGAA
AAGATGGACGGCACCGAGGAACTGCTCGTGAAGCTGAACAGAGAGGACCTGCTGCGGAAGCAGCGGACCT
TCGACAACGGCAGCATCCCCCACCAGATCCACCTGGGAGAGCTGCACGCCATTCTGCGGCGGCAGGAAGA
TTTTTACCCATTCCTGAAGGACAACCGGGAAAAGATCGAGAAGATCCTGACCTTCCGCATCCCCTACTAC
GTGGGCCCTCTGGCCAGGGGAAACAGCAGATTCGCCTGGATGACCAGAAAGAGCGAGGAAACCATCACCC
CCTGGAACTTCGAGGAAGTGGTGGACAAGGGCGCTTCCGCCCAGAGCTTCATCGAGCGGATGACCAACTT
CGATAAGAACCTGCCCAACGAGAAGGTGCTGCCCAAGCACAGCCTGCTGTACGAGTACTTCACCGTGTAT
AACGAGCTGACCAAAGTGAAATACGTGACCGAGGGAATGAGAAAGCCCGCCTTCCTGAGCGGCGAGCAGA
AAAAGGCCATCGTGGACCTGCTGTTCAAGACCAACCGGAAAGTGACCGTGAAGCAGCTGAAAGAGGACTA
CTTCAAGAAAATCGAGTGCTTCGACTCCGTGGAAATCTCCGGCGTGGAAGATCGGTTCAACGCCTCCCTG
GGCACATACCACGATCTGCTGAAAATTATCAAGGACAAGGACTTCCTGGACAATGAGGAAAACGAGGACA
TTCTGGAAGATATCGTGCTGACCCTGACACTGTTTGAGGACAGAGAGATGATCGAGGAACGGCTGAAAAC
CTATGCCCACCTGTTCGACGACAAAGTGATGAAGCAGCTGAAGCGGCGGAGATACACCGGCTGGGGCAGG
CTGAGCCGGAAGCTGATCAACGGCATCCGGGACAAGCAGTCCGGCAAGACAATCCTGGATTTCCTGAAGT
CCGACGGCTTCGCCAACAGAAACTTCATGCAGCTGATCCACGACGACAGCCTGACCTTTAAAGAGGACAT
CCAGAAAGCCCAGGTGTCCGGCCAGGGCGATAGCCTGCACGAGCACATTGCCAATCTGGCCGGCAGCCCC
GCCATTAAGAAGGGCATCCTGCAGACAGTGAAGGTGGTGGACGAGCTCGTGAAAGTGATGGGCCGGCACA
AGCCCGAGAACATCGTGATCGAAATGGCCAGAGAGAACCAGACCACCCAGAAGGGACAGAAGAACAGCCG
CGAGAGAATGAAGCGGATCGAAGAGGGCATCAAAGAGCTGGGCAGCCAGATCCTGAAAGAACACCCCGTG
GAAAACACCCAGCTGCAGAACGAGAAGCTGTACCTGTACTACCTGCAGAATGGGCGGGATATGTACGTGG
ACCAGGAACTGGACATCAACCGGCTGTCCGACTACGATGTGGACCATATCGTGCCTCAGAGCTTTCTGAA
GGACGACTCCATCGACAACAAGGTGCTGACCAGAAGCGACAAGAACCGGGGCAAGAGCGACAACGTGCCC
TCCGAAGAGGTCGTGAAGAAGATGAAGAACTACTGGCGGCAGCTGCTGAACGCCAAGCTGATTACCCAGA
GAAAGTTCGACAATCTGACCAAGGCCGAGAGAGGCGGCCTGAGCGAACTGGATAAGGCCGGCTTCATCAA
GAGACAGCTGGTGGAAACCCGGCAGATCACAAAGCACGTGGCACAGATCCTGGACTCCCGGATGAACACT
AAGTACGACGAGAATGACAAGCTGATCCGGGAAGTGAAAGTGATCACCCTGAAGTCCAAGCTGGTGTCCG
ATTTCCGGAAGGATTTCCAGTTTTACAAAGTGCGCGAGATCAACAACTACCACCACGCCCACGACGCCTA
CCTGAACGCCGTCGTGGGAACCGCCCTGATCAAAAAGTACCCTAAGCTGGAAAGCGAGTTCGTGTACGGC
GACTACAAGGTGTACGACGTGCGGAAGATGATCGCCAAGAGCGAGCAGGAAATCGGCAAGGCTACCGCCA
AGTACTTCTTCTACAGCAACATCATGAACTTTTTCAAGACCGAGATTACCCTGGCCAACGGCGAGATCCG
GAAGCGGCCTCTGATCGAGACAAACGGCGAAACCGGGGAGATCGTGTGGGATAAGGGCCGGGATTTTGCC
ACCGTGCGGAAAGTGCTGAGCATGCCCCAAGTGAATATCGTGAAAAAGACCGAGGTGCAGACAGGCGGCT
TCAGCAAAGAGTCTATCCTGCCCAAGAGGAACAGCGATAAGCTGATCGCCAGAAAGAAGGACTGGGACCC
TAAGAAGTACGGCGGCTTCGACAGCCCCACCGTGGCCTATTCTGTGCTGGTGGTGGCCAAAGTGGAAAAG
GGCAAGTCCAAGAAACTGAAGAGTGTGAAAGAGCTGCTGGGGATCACCATCATGGAAAGAAGCAGCTTCG
AGAAGAATCCCATCGACTTTCTGGAAGCCAAGGGCTACAAAGAAGTGAAAAAGGACCTGATCATCAAGCT
GCCTAAGTACTCCCTGTTCGAGCTGGAAAACGGCCGGAAGAGAATGCTGGCCTCTGCCGGCGAACTGCAG
AAGGGAAACGAACTGGCCCTGCCCTCCAAATATGTGAACTTCCTGTACCTGGCCAGCCACTATGAGAAGC
TGAAGGGCTCCCCCGAGGATAATGAGCAGAAACAGCTGTTTGTGGAACAGCACAAGCACTACCTGGACGA
GATCATCGAGCAGATCAGCGAGTTCTCCAAGAGAGTGATCCTGGCCGACGCTAATCTGGACAAAGTGCTG
TCCGCCTACAACAAGCACCGGGATAAGCCCATCAGAGAGCAGGCCGAGAATATCATCCACCTGTTTACCC
TGACCAATCTGGGAGCCCCTGCCGCCTTCAAGTACTTTGACACCACCATCGACCGGAAGAGGTACACCAG
CACCAAAGAGGTGCTGGACGCCACCCTGATCCACCAGAGCATCACCGGCCTGTACGAGACACGGATCGAC
CTGTCTCAGCTGGGAGGCGACAAAAGGCCGGCGGCCACGAAAAAGGCCGGCCAGGCAAAAAAGAAAAAGT
AA
