>Addgene plasmid #92353 | pX330-Flag-wtSpCas9 (without sgRNA) | addgene partial sequence | sequence record 197507 | Addgene partial NGS Result
CGTTACATAACTTACGGTAAATGGCCCGCCTGGCTGACCGCCCAACGACCCCCGCCCATTGACGTCAATA
GTAACGCCAATAGGGACTTTCCATTGACGTCAATGGGTGGAGTATTTACGGTAAACTGCCCACTTGGCAG
TACATCAAGTGTATCATATGCCAAGTACGCCCCCTATTGACGTCAATGACGGTAAATGGCCCGCCTGGCA
TTGTGCCCAGTACATGACCTTATGGGACTTTCCTACTTGGCAGTACATCTACGTATTAGTCATCGCTATT
ACCATGGTCGAGGTGAGCCCCACGTTCTGCTTCACTCTCCCCATCTCCCCCCCCTCCCCACCCCCAATTT
TGTATTTATTTATTTTTTAATTATTTTGTGCAGCGATGGGGGCGGGGGGGGGGGGGGCGGGCGGGAGTCG
CTGCGCGCTGCCTTCGCCCCGTGCCCCGCTCCGCCGCCGCCTCGCGCCGCCCGCCCCGGCTCTGACTGAC
CGCGTTACTCCCACAGGTGAGCGGGCGGGACGGCCCTTCTCCTCCGGGCTGTAATTAGCTGAGCAAGAGG
TAAGGGTTTAAGGGATGGTTGGTTGGTGGGGTATTAATGTTTAATTACCTGGAGCACCTGCCTGAAATCA
CTTTTTTTCAGGTTGGACCGGTGCCACCATGGACTATAAGGACCACGACGGAGACTACAAGGATCATGAT
ATTGATTACAAAGACGATGACGATAAGATGGCCCCAAAGAAGAAGCGGAAGGTCGGTATCCACGGAGTCC
CAGCAGCCGACAAGAAGTACAGCATCGGCCTGGACATCGGCACCAACTCTGTGGGCTGGGCCGTGATCAC
CGACGAGTACAAGGTGCCCAGCAAGAAATTCAAGGTGCTGGGCAACACCGACCGGCACAGCATCAAGAAG
AACCTGATCGGAGCCCTGCTGTTCGACAGCGGCGAAACAGCCGAGGCCACCCGGCTGAAGAGAACCGCCA
GAAGAAGATACACCAGACGGAAGAACCGGATCTGCTATCTGCAAGAGATCTTCAGCAACGAGATGGCCAA
GGTGGACGACAGCTTCTTCCACAGACTGGAAGAGTCCTTCCTGGTGGAAGAGGATAAGAAGCACGAGCGG
CACCCCATCTTCGGCAACATCGTGGACGAGGTGGCCTACCACGAGAAGTACCCCACCATCTACCACCTGA
GAAAGAAACTGGTGGACAGCACCGACAAGGCCGACCTGCGGCTGATCTATCTGGCCCTGGCCCACATGAT
CAAGTTCCGGGGCCACTTCCTGATCGAGGGCGACCTGAACCCCGACAACAGCGACGTGGACAAGCTGTTC
ATCCAGCTGGTGCAGACCTACAACCAGCTGTTCGAGGAAAACCCCATCAACGCCAGCGGCGTGGACGCCA
AGGCCATCCTGTCTGCCAGACTGAGCAAGAGCAGACGGCTGGAAAATCTGATCGCCCAGCTGCCCGGCGA
GAAGAAGAATGGCCTGTTCGGAAACCTGATTGCCCTGAGCCTGGGCCTGACCCCCAACTTCAAGAGCAAC
TTCGACCTGGCCGAGGATGCCAAACTGCAGCTGAGCAAGGACACCTACGACGACGACCTGGACAACCTGC
TGGCCCAGATCGGCGACCAGTACGCCGACCTGTTTCTGGCCGCCAAGAACCTGTCCGACGCCATCCTGCT
GAGCGACATCCTGAGAGTGAACACCGAGATCACCAAGGCCCCCCTGAGCGCCTCTATGATCAAGAGATAC
GACGAGCACCACCAGGACCTGACCCTGCTGAAAGCTCTCGTGCGGCAGCAGCTGCCTGAGAAGTACAAAG
AGATTTTCTTCGACCAGAGCAAGAACGGCTACGCCGGCTACATTGACGGCGGAGCCAGCCAGGAAGAGTT
CTACAAGTTCATCAAGCCCATCCTGGAAAAGATGGACGGCACCGAGGAACTGCTCGTGAAGCTGAACAGA
GAGGACCTGCTGCGGAAGCAGCGGACCTTCGACAACGGCAGCATCCCCCACCAGATCCACCTGGGAGAGC
TGCACGCCATTCTGCGGCGGCAGGAAGATTTTTACCCATTCCTGAAGGACAACCGGGAAAAGATCGAGAA
GATCCTGACCTTCCGCATCCCCTACTACGTGGGCCCTCTGGCCAGGGGAAACAGCAGATTCGCCTGGATG
ACCAGAAAGAGCGAGGAAACCATCACCCCCTGGAACTTCGAGGAAGTGGTGGACAAGGGCGCTTCCGCCC
AGAGCTTCATCGAGCGGATGACCAACTTCGATAAGAACCTGCCCAACGAGAAGGTGCTGCCCAAGCACAG
CCTGCTGTACGAGTACTTCACCGTGTATAACGAGCTGACCAAAGTGAAATACGTGACCGAGGGAATGAGA
AAGCCCGCCTTCCTGAGCGGCGAGCAGAAAAAGGCCATCGTGGACCTGCTGTTCAAGACCAACCGGAAAG
TGACCGTGAAGCAGCTGAAAGAGGACTACTTCAAGAAAATCGAGTGCTTCGACTCCGTGGAAATCTCCGG
CGTGGAAGATCGGTTCAACGCCTCCCTGGGCACATACCACGATCTGCTGAAAATTATCAAGGACAAGGAC
TTCCTGGACAATGAGGAAAACGAGGACATTCTGGAAGATATCGTGCTGACCCTGACACTGTTTGAGGACA
GAGAGATGATCGAGGAACGGCTGAAAACCTATGCCCACCTGTTCGACGACAAAGTGATGAAGCAGCTGAA
GCGGCGGAGATACACCGGCTGGGGCAGGCTGAGCCGGAAGCTGATCAACGGCATCCGGGACAAGCAGTCC
GGCAAGACAATCCTGGATTTCCTGAAGTCCGACGGCTTCGCCAACAGAAACTTCATGCAGCTGATCCACG
ACGACAGCCTGACCTTTAAAGAGGACATCCAGAAAGCCCAGGTGTCCGGCCAGGGCGATAGCCTGCACGA
GCACATTGCCAATCTGGCCGGCAGCCCCGCCATTAAGAAGGGCATCCTGCAGACAGTGAAGGTGGTGGAC
GAGCTCGTGAAAGTGATGGGCCGGCACAAGCCCGAGAACATCGTGATCGAAATGGCCAGAGAGAACCAGA
CCACCCAGAAGGGACAGAAGAACAGCCGCGAGAGAATGAAGCGGATCGAAGAGGGCATCAAAGAGCTGGG
CAGCCAGATCCTGAAAGAACACCCCGTGGAAAACACCCAGCTGCAGAACGAGAAGCTGTACCTGTACTAC
CTGCAGAATGGGCGGGATATGTACGTGGACCAGGAACTGGACATCAACCGGCTGTCCGACTACGATGTGG
ACCATATCGTGCCTCAGAGCTTTCTGAAGGACGACTCCATCGACAACAAGGTGCTGACCAGAAGCGACAA
GAACCGGGGCAAGAGCGACAACGTGCCCTCCGAAGAGGTCGTGAAGAAGATGAAGAACTACTGGCGGCAG
CTGCTGAACGCCAAGCTGATTACCCAGAGAAAGTTCGACAATCTGACCAAGGCCGAGAGAGGCGGCCTGA
GCGAACTGGATAAGGCCGGCTTCATCAAGAGACAGCTGGTGGAAACCCGGCAGATCACAAAGCACGTGGC
ACAGATCCTGGACTCCCGGATGAACACTAAGTACGACGAGAATGACAAGCTGATCCGGGAAGTGAAAGTG
ATCACCCTGAAGTCCAAGCTGGTGTCCGATTTCCGGAAGGATTTCCAGTTTTACAAAGTGCGCGAGATCA
ACAACTACCACCACGCCCACGACGCCTACCTGAACGCCGTCGTGGGAACCGCCCTGATCAAAAAGTACCC
TAAGCTGGAAAGCGAGTTCGTGTACGGCGACTACAAGGTGTACGACGTGCGGAAGATGATCGCCAAGAGC
GAGCAGGAAATCGGCAAGGCTACCGCCAAGTACTTCTTCTACAGCAACATCATGAACTTTTTCAAGACCG
AGATTACCCTGGCCAACGGCGAGATCCGGAAGCGGCCTCTGATCGAGACAAACGGCGAAACCGGGGAGAT
CGTGTGGGATAAGGGCCGGGATTTTGCCACCGTGCGGAAAGTGCTGAGCATGCCCCAAGTGAATATCGTG
AAAAAGACCGAGGTGCAGACAGGCGGCTTCAGCAAAGAGTCTATCCTGCCCAAGAGGAACAGCGATAAGC
TGATCGCCAGAAAGAAGGACTGGGACCCTAAGAAGTACGGCGGCTTCGACAGCCCCACCGTGGCCTATTC
TGTGCTGGTGGTGGCCAAAGTGGAAAAGGGCAAGTCCAAGAAACTGAAGAGTGTGAAAGAGCTGCTGGGG
ATCACCATCATGGAAAGAAGCAGCTTCGAGAAGAATCCCATCGACTTTCTGGAAGCCAAGGGCTACAAAG
AAGTGAAAAAGGACCTGATCATCAAGCTGCCTAAGTACTCCCTGTTCGAGCTGGAAAACGGCCGGAAGAG
AATGCTGGCCTCTGCCGGCGAACTGCAGAAGGGAAACGAACTGGCCCTGCCCTCCAAATATGTGAACTTC
CTGTACCTGGCCAGCCACTATGAGAAGCTGAAGGGCTCCCCCGAGGATAATGAGCAGAAACAGCTGTTTG
TGGAACAGCACAAGCACTACCTGGACGAGATCATCGAGCAGATCAGCGAGTTCTCCAAGAGAGTGATCCT
GGCCGACGCTAATCTGGACAAAGTGCTGTCCGCCTACAACAAGCACCGGGATAAGCCCATCAGAGAGCAG
GCCGAGAATATCATCCACCTGTTTACCCTGACCAATCTGGGAGCCCCTGCCGCCTTCAAGTACTTTGACA
CCACCATCGACCGGAAGAGGTACACCAGCACCAAAGAGGTGCTGGACGCCACCCTGATCCACCAGAGCAT
CACCGGCCTGTACGAGACACGGATCGACCTGTCTCAGCTGGGAGGCGACAAAAGGCCGGCGGCCACGAAA
AAGGCCGGCCAGGCAAAAAAGAAAAAGTAAGAATTCCTAGAGCTCGCTGATCAGCCTCGACTGTGCCTTC
TAGTTGCCAGCCATCTGTTGTTTGCCCCTCCCCCGTGCCTTCCTTGACCCTGGAAGGTGCCACTCCCACT
GTCCTTTCCTAATAAAATGAGGAAATTGCATCGCATTGTCTGAGTAGGTGTCATTCTATTCTGGGGGGTG
GGGTGGGGCAGGACAGCAAGGGGGAGGATTGGGAAGAGAATAGCAGGCATGCTGGGGAGCGGCCGCAGGA
ACCCCTAGTGATGGAGTTGGCCACTCCCTCTCTGCGCGCTCGCTCGCTCACTGAGGCCGGGCGACCAAAG
GTCGCCCGACGCCCGGGCTTTGCCCGGGCGGCCTCAGTGAGCGAGCGAGCGCGCAGCTGCCTGCAGGGGC
GCCTGATGCGGTATTTTCTCCTTACGCATCTGTGCGGTATTTCACACCGCATA
[95 nt withheld, positions 5374-5468]
T
[46 nt withheld, positions 5470-5515]
C
[141 nt withheld, positions 5517-5657]
CCTTTGACGTTGGAGTCCACGTTCTTT
[37 nt withheld, positions 5685-5721]
ACTCTATCTCGGGCTATTCTTTTGATTTATAAGGGATTTTGCCGATTTCGGTCTATTGGTTAAAAAATGA
GCTGATTTAACAAAAATTTAACGCGAATTTTAACAAAATATTAACGTTTACAATTTTATGGTGCACTCTC
AGTACAATCTGCTCTGATGCCGCATAGTTAAGCCAGCCCCGACACCCGCCAACACCCGCTGACGCGCCCT
GACGGGCTTGTCTGCTCCCGGCATCCGCTTACAGACAAGCTGTGACCGTCTCCGGGAGCTGCATGTGTCA
GAGGTTTTCACCGTCATCACCGAAACGCGCGAGACGAAAGGGCCTCGTGATACGCCTATTTTTATAGGTT
AATGTCATGATAATAATGGTTTCTTAGACGTCAGGTGGCACTTTTCGGGGAAATGTGCGCGGAACCCCTA
TTTGTTTATTTTTCTAAATACATTCAAATATGTATCCGCTCATGAGACAATAACCCTGATAAATGCTTCA
ATAATATTGAAAAAGGAAGAGTATGAGTATTCAACATTTCCGTGTCGCCCTTATTCCCTTTTTTGCGGCA
TTTTGCCTTCCTGTTTTTGCTCACCCAGAAACGCTGGTGAAAGTAAAAGATGCTGAAGATCAGTTGGGTG
CACGAGTGGGTTACATCGAACTGGATCTCAACAGCGGTAAGATCCTTGAGAGTTTTCGCCCCGAAGAACG
TTTTCCAATGATGAGCACTTTTAAAGTTCTGCTATGTGGCGCGGTATTATCCCGTATTGACGCCGGGCAA
GAGCAACTCGGTCGCCGCATACACTATTCTCAGAATGACTTGGTTGAGTACTCACCAGTCACAGAAAAGC
ATCTTACGGATGGCATGACAGTAAGAGAATTATGCAGTGCTGCCATAACCATGAGTGATAACACTGCGGC
CAACTTACTTCTGACAACGATCGGAGGACCGAAGGAGCTAACCGCTTTTTTGCACAACATGGGGGATCAT
GTAACTCGCCTTGATCGTTGGGAACCGGAGCTGAATGAAGCCATACCAAACGACGAGCGTGACACCACGA
TGCCTGTAGCAATGGCAACAACGTTGCGCAAACTATTAACTGGCGAACTACTTACTCTAGCTTCCCGGCA
ACAATTAATAGACTGGATGGAGGCGGATAAAGTTGCAGGACCACTTCTGCGCTCGGCCCTTCCGGCTGGC
TGGTTTATTGCTGATAAATCTGGAGCCGGTGAGCGTGGAAGCCGCGGTATCATTGCAGCACTGGGGCCAG
ATGGTAAGCCCTCCCGTATCGTAGTTATCTACACGACGGGGAGTCAGGCAACTATGGATGAACGAAATAG
ACAGATCGCTGAGATAGGTGCCTCACTGATTAAGCATTGGTAACTGTCAGACCAAGTTTACTCATATATA
CTTTAGATTGATTTAAAACTTCATTTTTAATTTAAAAGGATCTAGGTGAAGATCCTTTTTGATAATCTCA
TGACCAAAATCCCTTAACGTGAGTTTTCGTTCCACTGAGCGTCAGACCCCGTAGAAAAGATCAAAGGATC
TTCTTGAGATCCTTTTTTTCTGCGCGTAATCTGCTGCTTGCAAACAAAAAAACCACCGCTACCAGCGGTG
GTTTGTTTGCCGGATCAAGAGCTACCAACTCTTTTTCCGAAGGTAACTGGCTTCAGCAGAGCGCAGATAC
CAAATACTGTTCTTCTAGTGTAGCCGTAGTTAGGCCACCACTTCAAGAACTCTGTAGCACCGCCTACATA
CCTCGCTCTGCTAATCCTGTTACCAGTGGCTGCTGCCAGTGGCGATAAGTCGTGTCTTACCGGGTTGGAC
TCAAGACGATAGTTACCGGATAAGGCGCAGCGGTCGGGCTGAACGGGGGGTTCGTGCACACAGCCCAGCT
TGGAGCGAACGACCTACACCGAACTGAGATACCTACAGCGTGAGCTATGAGAAAGCGCCACGCTTCCCGA
AGGGAGAAAGGCGGACAGGTATCCGGTAAGCGGCAGGGTCGGAACAGGAGAGCGCACGAGGGAGCTTCCA
GGGGGAAACGCCTGGTATCTTTATAGTCCTGTCGGGTTTCGCCACCTCTGACTTGAGCGTCGATTTTTGT
GATGCTCGTCAGGGGGGCGGAGCCTATGGAAAAACGCCAGCAACGCGGCCTTTTTACGGTTCCTGGCCTT
TTGCTGGCCTTTTGCTCACATGCTAGAGGTACC
